Addgene plasmid #113451: pLenti PA-mCit
Purpose: Lentiviral ProteinA-mCitrine expression vector
Depositing lab: Erich Wanker. Depositing organization: Max-Delbrueck-Centrum fuer Molekulare Medizin (MDC). Publication: LuTHy: a double-readout bioluminescence-based two-hybrid technology for quantitative mapping of protein-protein interactions in mammalian cells. Trepte P, Kruse S, Kostova S, Hoffmann S, Buntru A, Tempelmeier A, Secker C, Diez L, Schulz A, Klockmeier K, Zenkner M, Golusik S, Rau K, Schnoegl S, Garner CC, Wanker EE. Mol Syst Biol. 2018 Jul 11;14(7):e8071. doi: 10.15252/msb.20178071. PubMed 29997244.
Backbone
  Vector backbone: FUGW
  Backbone manufacturer: FUGW was a gift from David Baltimore (Addgene plasmid # 14883)
  Total vector size (bp): 10311
  Vector type: Mammalian Expression, Lentiviral
Growth in bacteria
  Bacterial resistance: Ampicillin, 100 μg/mL
  Growth temperature: 37°C
  Growth strain: NEB Stable
  Copy number: High Copy
Gene/Insert
  Gene/Insert name: ProteinA-mCitrine
  Insert size (bp): 1071
  Promoter: hUBbC
  Cloning method: Unknown
  Sequencing primers: 5′ tgaagctccggttttgaact; 3′ ggcattaaagcagcgtatcc
Resource information
  A portion of this plasmid was derived from a plasmid made by: Viral Core Facility (VCF) of the Charité – Universitätsmedizin Berlin
Terms and licenses: Academic/Nonprofit Terms; Industry Terms: Not Available to Industry
How to cite: pLenti PA-mCit was a gift from Erich Wanker (Addgene plasmid # 113451 ; http://n2t.net/addgene:113451 ; RRID:Addgene_113451)
