[The description below was written by a language model from this plasmid's Addgene catalogue record and pLannotate feature annotations shown in this document.]
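Description:
pLenti PA-mCit is a lentiviral mammalian expression vector built on the FUGW backbone, about 10.3 kb in size (the catalogue lists 10,311 bp, while the sequenced record is 10,355 nt). It is propagated in E. coli as a high-copy plasmid through a ColE1/pUC-type origin with ampicillin selection from the β-lactamase gene. An f1 origin is also present. The backbone additionally carries an SV40 promoter/EM7 promoter–driven bleomycin/Zeocin resistance cassette with an SV40 poly(A) signal. This cassette lies outside the LTR-flanked region, so it would not be carried into the packaged viral genome.

The transfer cassette follows a third-generation layout. A CMV enhancer/promoter replaces the U3 region upstream of a truncated HIV-1 5' LTR to drive genomic RNA production in packaging cells. It is followed by the Ψ packaging signal with a partial gag sequence, the Rev response element for Rev-dependent nuclear export, and the cPPT/CTS, which aids nuclear import of the reverse-transcribed genome. Inside this frame, the human ubiquitin C promoter drives a roughly 1.1 kb open reading frame made up of two IgG-binding units of Staphylococcus aureus protein A fused upstream of the yellow fluorescent protein mCitrine. A WPRE downstream of the insert enhances transcript stability and expression. The cassette ends in a truncated 3' LTR followed by a bGH polyadenylation signal.

The construct expresses the Protein A–mCitrine tag alone, with no partner protein fused to it. The associated publication describes a double-readout bioluminescence-based two-hybrid method for mapping protein–protein interactions in mammalian cells. There, mCitrine could plausibly serve as a fluorescent energy acceptor and protein A as an IgG-based capture handle, although the record does not state these roles or the construct's specific role in the assay.
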