Features (pLannotate 1.2.2; 32 found; start..end, strand, type, name):
    148..1359    +  promoter       UbC promoter: human ubiquitin C promoter
   1397..1570    +  CDS            ProtA: IgG-binding unit of Staphylococcus aureus protein A
   1574..1744    +  CDS            ProtA: IgG-binding unit of Staphylococcus aureus protein A
   1778..2473    +  CDS            mCitrine: mCitrine is a basic (constitutively fluorescent) yellow fluorescent protein published in 2001, derived from Aequorea victoria.
   2549..2573    +  misc_feature   MCS (fragment): pBluescript multiple cloning site
   2573..3161    +  misc_feature   WPRE: woodchuck hepatitis virus posttranscriptional regulatory element
   3098..3679    +  CDS            nef (fragment): NEF_HV1H2 - Experimental evidence at protein level: Swiss-Prot protein existence level 1. Extracellular Nef protein targets CD4(+) T-lymphocytes for apoptosis by interacting with CXCR4 surface receptors. From Human immunodeficiency virus type 1 group M subtype B (isolate HXB2) (HIV-1).
   3686..3866    +  LTR            5' LTR (truncated): truncated 5' long terminal repeat (LTR) from HIV-1
   3898..4122    +  polyA_signal   bGH poly(A) signal: bovine growth hormone polyadenylation signal
   4126..4147    +  promoter       SV40 promoter (fragment): SV40 enhancer and early promoter
   4168..4596    +  rep_origin     f1 ori (sequence partly withheld): f1 bacteriophage origin of replication; arrow indicates direction of (+) strand synthesis
   4610..4939    +  promoter       SV40 promoter: SV40 enhancer and early promoter
   4987..5034    +  promoter       EM7 promoter: synthetic bacterial promoter&nbsp
   5053..5427    +  CDS            BleoR: antibiotic-binding protein; Sh ble from Streptoalloteichus hindustanus; confers resistance to bleomycin, phleomycin, and Zeocin™
   5437..5562    +  CDS            ble (fragment): BLE_KLEPN - Experimental evidence at protein level: Swiss-Prot protein existence level 1. Binding protein with a strong affinity to the bleomycin family of antibiotics. Binds to CL990; an antimitotic-antibiotic compound. From Klebsiella pneumoniae.
   5557..5678    +  polyA_signal   SV40 poly(A) signal: SV40 polyadenylation signal
   5751..5767    -  protein_bind   lac operator: The lac repressor binds to the lac operator to inhibit transcription in E. coli. This inhibition can be relieved by adding lactose or isopropyl-β-D-thiogalactopyranoside (IPTG). lac repressor encoded by lacI
   5775..5805    -  promoter       lac promoter: promoter for the E. coli lac operon
   5820..5841    -  protein_bind   CAP binding site: CAP binding activates transcription in the presence of cAMP. E. coli catabolite activator protein
   5854..5946    -  CDS            lacI (fragment): lac repressor; lacI; The lac repressor binds to the lac operator to inhibit transcription in E. coli. This inhibition can be relieved by adding lactose or isopropyl-β-D-thiogalactopyranoside (IPTG).
   6129..6717    -  rep_origin     ori: high-copy-number ColE1/pMB1/pBR322/pUC origin of replication
   6888..7748    -  CDS            AmpR: β-lactamase; bla; confers resistance to ampicillin, carbenicillin, and related antibiotics
   7749..7853    -  promoter       AmpR promoter: bla
   7912..7964    -  misc_feature   bom (fragment): basis of mobility region from pBR322
   8119..8498    +  enhancer       CMV enhancer: human cytomegalovirus immediate early enhancer
   8499..8698    +  promoter       CMV promoter: human cytomegalovirus (CMV) immediate early promoter
   8716..8896    +  LTR            5' LTR (truncated): truncated 5' long terminal repeat (LTR) from HIV-1
   8943..9068    +  misc_feature   HIV-1 Ψ: packaging signal of human immunodeficiency virus type 1
   9052..9415    +  CDS            HIV-1 gag (fragment): gag protein from human immunodeficiency virus 1; gag
   9561..9794    +  misc_feature   RRE: The Rev response element (RRE) of HIV-1 allows for Rev-dependent mRNA export from the nucleus to the cytoplasm.
  10171..10271   +  CDS            Rev (fragment): human immunodeficiency virus 1 (HIV-1) Rev protein; rev; enhances nuclear export of unspliced and incompletely spliced viral mRNAs
  10321..83      +  misc_feature   cPPT/CTS (across the origin): central polypurine tract and central termination sequence of HIV-1
>Addgene plasmid #113451 | pLenti PA-mCit | addgene full sequence | sequence record 218345 | Addgene NGS Result
CAGGGGAAAGAATAGTAGACATAATAGCAACAGACATACAAACTAAAGAATTACAAAAACAAATTACAAA
AATTCAAAATTTTCGGGTTTATTACAGGGACAGCAGAGATCCAGTTTGGTTAATTAACCCGTGTCGGCTC
CAGATCTGGCCTCCGCGCCGGGTTTTGGCGCCTCCCGCGGGCGCCCCCCTCCTCACGGCGAGCGCTGCCA
CGTCAGACGAAGGGCGCAGCGAGCGTCCTGATCCTTCCGCCCGGACGCTCAGGACAGCGGCCCGCTGCTC
ATAAGACTCGGCCTTAGAACCCCAGTATCAGCAGAAGGACATTTTAGGACGGGACTTGGGTGACTCTAGG
GCACTGGTTTTCTTTCCAGAGAGCGGAACAGGCGAGGAAAAGTAGTCCCTTCTCGGCGATTCTGCGGAGG
GATCTCCGTGGGGCGGTGAACGCCGATGATTATATAAGGACGCGCCGGGTGTGGCACAGCTAGTTCCGTC
GCAGCCGGGATTTGGGTCGCGGTTCTTGTTTGTGGATCGCTGTGATCGTCACTTGGTGAGTAGCGGGCTG
CTGGGCTGGCCGGGGCTTTCGTGGCCGCCGGGCCGCTCGGTGGGACGGAAGCGTGTGGAGAGACCGCCAA
GGGCTGTAGTCTGGGTCCGCGAGCAAGGTTGCCCTGAACTGGGGGTTGGGGGGAGCGCAGCAAAATGGCG
GCTGTTCCCGAGTCTTGAATGGAAGACGCTTGTGAGGCGGGCTGTGAGGTCGTTGAAACAAGGTGGGGGG
CATGGTGGGCGGCAAGAACCCAAGGTCTTGAGGCCTTCGCTAATGCGGGAAAGCTCTTATTCGGGTGAGA
TGGGCTGGGGCACCATCTGGGGACCCTGACGTGAAGTTTGTCACTGACTGGAGAACTCGGTTTGTCGTCT
GTTGCGGGGGCGGCAGTTATGGCGGTGCCGTTGGGCAGTGCACCCGTACCTTTGGGAGCGCGCGCCCTCG
TCGTGTCGTGACGTCACCCGTTCTGTTGGCTTATAATGCAGGGTGGGGCCACCTGCCGGTAGGTGTGCGG
TAGGCTTTTCTCCGTCGCAGGACGCAGGGTTCGGGCCTAGGGTAGGCTCTCCTGAATCGACAGGCGCCGG
ACCTCTGGTGAGGGGAGGGATAAGTGAGGCGTCAGTTTCTTTGGTCGGTTTTATGTACCTATCTTCTTAA
GTAGCTGAAGCTCCGGTTTTGAACTATGCGCTCGGGGTTGGCGAGTGTGTTTTGTGAAGTTTTTTAGGCA
CCTTTTGAAATGTAATCATTTGGGTCAATATGTAATTTTCAGTGTTAGACTAGTAAATTGTCCGCTAAAT
TCTGGCCGTTTTTGGCTTTTTTGTTAGACGAAGCTTGGGCCCGGGAATTAATTCGCTAGCACCATGGTGG
ACAACAAATTCAACAAAGAACAACAAAACGCGTTCTATGAGATCTTACATTTACCTAACTTAAACGAAGA
ACAACGAAACGCCTTCATCCAAAGTTTAAAAGATGACCCAAGCCAAAGCGCTAACCTTTTAGCAGAAGCT
AAAAAGCTAAATGATGCTCAGGCGCCGAAAGTAGACAACAAATTCAACAAAGAACAACAAAACGCGTTCT
ATGAGATCTTACATTTACCTAACTTAAACGAAGAACAACGAAACGCCTTCATCCAAAGTTTAAAAGATGA
CCCAAGCCAAAGCGCTAACCTTTTAGCAGAAGCTAAAAAGCTAAATGGTGCTCAGGCGCCGAAAGTAGAC
GCGAACTCGGAATTCGGCTCGGGCTCGGTATCGAAAGGTGAAGAGCTGTTTACTGGCGTCGTGCCCATTT
TGGTGGAACTTGACGGTGACGTGAACGGTCACAAATTCTCAGTCTCGGGAGAAGGCGAGGGGGACGCGAC
ATATGGGAAACTCACACTGAAGTTCATCTGCACGACTGGAAAGCTGCCTGTCCCTTGGCCTACACTCGTC
ACGACGTTCGGTTATGGTTTGATGTGTTTCGCAAGATATCCTGACCACATGAAACAGCATGATTTCTTTA
AGAGCGCCATGCCCGAAGGTTATGTCCAGGAGAGGACTATCTTCTTTAAGGACGATGGGAACTACAAGAC
TCGGGCAGAGGTGAAATTTGAGGGGGACACGCTTGTGAATAGAATCGAACTCAAAGGCATCGATTTCAAG
GAGGATGGAAACATTCTCGGACACAAACTTGAGTACAATTACAACAGCCACAACGTGTATATCATGGCGG
ACAAACAGAAGAATGGAATCAAAGTGAACTTCAAGATCAGACACAATATCGAAGATGGGTCAGTGCAGCT
GGCTGATCATTACCAGCAGAATACGCCCATCGGGGACGGTCCAGTCTTGTTGCCGGATAACCACTACCTT
TCATACCAGTCGAAGTTGTCCAAAGACCCCAACGAGAAGAGGGATCACATGGTGCTTCTTGAATTTGTCA
CAGCCGCTGGTTGAAAGCTTGGTACCGAGCTCGGATCCACTAGTCCAGTGTGGTGGAATTCTGCAGATAT
CCAGCACAGTGGCGGCCGCTCGAGTCTAGAATTCGATATCAAGCTTATCGATAATCAACCTCTGGATTAC
AAAATTTGTGAAAGATTGACTGGTATTCTTAACTATGTTGCTCCTTTTACGCTATGTGGATACGCTGCTT
TAATGCCTTTGTATCATGCTATTGCTTCCCGTATGGCTTTCATTTTCTCCTCCTTGTATAAATCCTGGTT
GCTGTCTCTTTATGAGGAGTTGTGGCCCGTTGTCAGGCAACGTGGCGTGGTGTGCACTGTGTTTGCTGAC
GCAACCCCCACTGGTTGGGGCATTGCCACCACCTGTCAGCTCCTTTCCGGGACTTTCGCTTTCCCCCTCC
CTATTGCCACGGCGGAACTCATCGCCGCCTGCCTTGCCCGCTGCTGGACAGGGGCTCGGCTGTTGGGCAC
TGACAATTCCGTGGTGTTGTCGGGGAAATCATCGTCCTTTCCTTGGCTGCTCGCCTGTGTTGCCACCTGG
ATTCTGCGCGGGACGTCCTTCTGCTACGTCCCTTCGGCCCTCAATCCAGCGGACCTTCCTTCCCGCGGCC
TGCTGCCGGCTCTGCGGCCTCTTCCGCGTCTTCGCCTTCGCCCTCAGACGAGTCGGATCTCCCTTTGGGC
CGCCTCCCCGCATCGATACCGTCGACCTCGAGACCTAGAAAAACATGGAGCAATCACAAGTAGCAATACA
GCAGCTACCAATGCTGATTGTGCCTGGCTAGAAGCACAAGAGGAGGAGGAGGTGGGTTTTCCAGTCACAC
CTCAGGTACCTTTAAGACCAATGACTTACAAGGCAGCTGTAGATCTTAGCCACTTTTTAAAAGAAAAGGG
GGGACTGGAAGGGCTAATTCACTCCCAACGAAGACAAGATATCCTTGATCTGTGGATCTACCACACACAA
GGCTACTTCCCTGATTGGCAGAACTACACACCAGGGCCAGGGATCAGATATCCACTGACCTTTGGATGGT
GCTACAAGCTAGTACCAGTTGAGCAAGAGAAGGTAGAAGAAGCCAATGAAGGAGAGAACACCCGCTTGTT
ACACCCTGTGAGCCTGCATGGGATGGATGACCCGGAGAGAGAAGTATTAGAGTGGAGGTTTGACAGCCGC
CTAGCATTTCATCACATGGCCCGAGAGCTGCATCCGGACTGTACTGGGTCTCTCTGGTTAGACCAGATCT
GAGCCTGGGAGCTCTCTGGCTAACTAGGGAACCCACTGCTTAAGCCTCAATAAAGCTTGCCTTGAGTGCT
TCAAGTAGTGTGTGCCCGTCTGTTGTGTGACTCTGGTAACTAGAGATCCCTCAGACCCTTTTAGTCAGTG
TGGAAAATCTCTAGCAGGGCCCGTTTAAACCCGCTGATCAGCCTCGACTGTGCCTTCTAGTTGCCAGCCA
TCTGTTGTTTGCCCCTCCCCCGTGCCTTCCTTGACCCTGGAAGGTGCCACTCCCACTGTCCTTTCCTAAT
AAAATGAGGAAATTGCATCGCATTGTCTGAGTAGGTGTCATTCTATTCTGGGGGGTGGGGTGGGGCAGGA
CAGCAAGGGGGAGGATTGGGAAGACAATAGCAGGCATGCTGGGGATGCGGTGGGCTCTATGGCTTCTGAG
GCGGAAAGAACCAGCTGGGGCTCTAGGGGGTATCCCC
[124 nt withheld, positions 4168-4291]
C
[91 nt withheld, positions 4293-4383]
A
[49 nt withheld, positions 4385-4433]
CCTTTGACGTTGGAGTCCACGTTCTTT
[37 nt withheld, positions 4461-4497]
ACCCTATCTCGGTCTATTCTTTTGATTTATAAGGGATTTTGCCGATTTCGGCCTATTGGTTAAAAAATGA
GCTGATTTAACAAAAATTTAACGCGAATTAATTCTGTGGAATGTGTGTCAGTTAGGGTGTGGAAAGTCCC
CAGGCTCCCCAGCAGGCAGAAGTATGCAAAGCATGCATCTCAATTAGTCAGCAACCAGGTGTGGAAAGTC
CCCAGGCTCCCCAGCAGGCAGAAGTATGCAAAGCATGCATCTCAATTAGTCAGCAACCATAGTCCCGCCC
CTAACTCCGCCCATCCCGCCCCTAACTCCGCCCAGTTCCGCCCATTCTCCGCCCCATGGCTGACTAATTT
TTTTTATTTATGCAGAGGCCGAGGCCGCCTCTGCCTCTGAGCTATTCCAGAAGTAGTGAGGAGGCTTTTT
TGGAGGCCTAGGCTTTTGCAAAAAGCTCCCGGGAGCTTGTATATCCATTTTCGGATCTGATCAGCACGTG
TTGACAATTAATCATCGGCATAGTATATCGGCATAGTATAATACGACAAGGTGAGGAACTAAACCATGGC
CAAGTTGACCAGTGCCGTTCCGGTGCTCACCGCGCGCGACGTCGCCGGAGCGGTCGAGTTCTGGACCGAC
CGGCTCGGGTTCTCCCGGGACTTCGTGGAGGACGACTTCGCCGGTGTGGTCCGGGACGACGTGACCCTGT
TCATCAGCGCGGTCCAGGACCAGGTGGTGCCGGACAACACCCTGGCCTGGGTGTGGGTGCGCGGCCTGGA
CGAGCTGTACGCCGAGTGGTCGGAGGTCGTGTCCACGAACTTCCGGGACGCCTCCGGGCCGGCCATGACC
GAGATCGGCGAGCAGCCGTGGGGGCGGGAGTTCGCCCTGCGCGACCCGGCCGGCAACTGCGTGCACTTCG
TGGCCGAGGAGCAGGACTGACACGTGCTACGAGATTTCGATTCCACCGCCGCCTTCTATGAAAGGTTGGG
CTTCGGAATCGTTTTCCGGGACGCCGGCTGGATGATCCTCCAGCGCGGGGATCTCATGCTGGAGTTCTTC
GCCCACCCCAACTTGTTTATTGCAGCTTATAATGGTTACAAATAAAGCAATAGCATCACAAATTTCACAA
ATAAAGCATTTTTTTCACTGCATTCTAGTTGTGGTTTGTCCAAACTCATCAATGTATCTTATCATGTCTG
TATACCGTCGACCTCTAGCTAGAGCTTGGCGTAATCATGGTCATAGCTGTTTCCTGTGTGAAATTGTTAT
CCGCTCACAATTCCACACAACATACGAGCCGGAAGCATAAAGTGTAAAGCCTGGGGTGCCTAATGAGTGA
GCTAACTCACATTAATTGCGTTGCGCTCACTGCCCGCTTTCCAGTCGGGAAACCTGTCGTGCCAGCTGCA
TTAATGAATCGGCCAACGCGCGGGGAGAGGCGGTTTGCGTATTGGGCGCTCTTCCGCTTCCTCGCTCACT
GACTCGCTGCGCTCGGTCGTTCGGCTGCGGCGAGCGGTATCAGCTCACTCAAAGGCGGTAATACGGTTAT
CCACAGAATCAGGGGATAACGCAGGAAAGAACATGTGAGCAAAAGGCCAGCAAAAGGCCAGGAACCGTAA
AAAGGCCGCGTTGCTGGCGTTTTTCCATAGGCTCCGCCCCCCTGACGAGCATCACAAAAATCGACGCTCA
AGTCAGAGGTGGCGAAACCCGACAGGACTATAAAGATACCAGGCGTTTCCCCCTGGAAGCTCCCTCGTGC
GCTCTCCTGTTCCGACCCTGCCGCTTACCGGATACCTGTCCGCCTTTCTCCCTTCGGGAAGCGTGGCGCT
TTCTCATAGCTCACGCTGTAGGTATCTCAGTTCGGTGTAGGTCGTTCGCTCCAAGCTGGGCTGTGTGCAC
GAACCCCCCGTTCAGCCCGACCGCTGCGCCTTATCCGGTAACTATCGTCTTGAGTCCAACCCGGTAAGAC
ACGACTTATCGCCACTGGCAGCAGCCACTGGTAACAGGATTAGCAGAGCGAGGTATGTAGGCGGTGCTAC
AGAGTTCTTGAAGTGGTGGCCTAACTACGGCTACACTAGAAGAACAGTATTTGGTATCTGCGCTCTGCTG
AAGCCAGTTACCTTCGGAAAAAGAGTTGGTAGCTCTTGATCCGGCAAACAAACCACCGCTGGTAGCGGTG
GTTTTTTTGTTTGCAAGCAGCAGATTACGCGCAGAAAAAAAGGATCTCAAGAAGATCCTTTGATCTTTTC
TACGGGGTCTGACGCTCAGTGGAACGAAAACTCACGTTAAGGGATTTTGGTCATGAGATTATCAAAAAGG
ATCTTCACCTAGATCCTTTTAAATTAAAAATGAAGTTTTAAATCAATCTAAAGTATATATGAGTAAACTT
GGTCTGACAGTTACCAATGCTTAATCAGTGAGGCACCTATCTCAGCGATCTGTCTATTTCGTTCATCCAT
AGTTGCCTGACTCCCCGTCGTGTAGATAACTACGATACGGGAGGGCTTACCATCTGGCCCCAGTGCTGCA
ATGATACCGCGAGACCCACGCTCACCGGCTCCAGATTTATCAGCAATAAACCAGCCAGCCGGAAGGGCCG
AGCGCAGAAGTGGTCCTGCAACTTTATCCGCCTCCATCCAGTCTATTAATTGTTGCCGGGAAGCTAGAGT
AAGTAGTTCGCCAGTTAATAGTTTGCGCAACGTTGTTGCCATTGCTACAGGCATCGTGGTGTCACGCTCG
TCGTTTGGTATGGCTTCATTCAGCTCCGGTTCCCAACGATCAAGGCGAGTTACATGATCCCCCATGTTGT
GCAAAAAAGCGGTTAGCTCCTTCGGTCCTCCGATCGTTGTCAGAAGTAAGTTGGCCGCAGTGTTATCACT
CATGGTTATGGCAGCACTGCATAATTCTCTTACTGTCATGCCATCCGTAAGATGCTTTTCTGTGACTGGT
GAGTACTCAACCAAGTCATTCTGAGAATAGTGTATGCGGCGACCGAGTTGCTCTTGCCCGGCGTCAATAC
GGGATAATACCGCGCCACATAGCAGAACTTTAAAAGTGCTCATCATTGGAAAACGTTCTTCGGGGCGAAA
ACTCTCAAGGATCTTACCGCTGTTGAGATCCAGTTCGATGTAACCCACTCGTGCACCCAACTGATCTTCA
GCATCTTTTACTTTCACCAGCGTTTCTGGGTGAGCAAAAACAGGAAGGCAAAATGCCGCAAAAAAGGGAA
TAAGGGCGACACGGAAATGTTGAATACTCATACTCTTCCTTTTTCAATATTATTGAAGCATTTATCAGGG
TTATTGTCTCATGAGCGGATACATATTTGAATGTATTTAGAAAAATAAACAAATAGGGGTTCCGCGCACA
TTTCCCCGAAAAGTGCCACCTGACGTCGACGGATCGGGAGATCTCCCGATCCCCTATGGTGCACTCTCAG
TACAATCTGCTCTGATGCCGCATAGTTAAGCCAGTATCTGCTCCCTGCTTGTGTGTTGGAGGTCGCTGAG
TAGTGCGCGAGCAAAATTTAAGCTACAACAAGGCAAGGCTTGACCGACAATTGCATGAAGAATCTGCTTA
GGGTTAGGCGTTTTGCGCTGCTTCGCGATGTACGGGCCAGATATACGCGTTGACATTGATTATTGACTAG
TTATTAATAGTAATCAATTACGGGGTCATTAGTTCATAGCCCATATATGGAGTTCCGCGTTACATAACTT
ACGGTAAATGGCCCGCCTGGCTGACCGCCCAACGACCCCCGCCCATTGACGTCAATAATGACGTATGTTC
CCATAGTAACGCCAATAGGGACTTTCCATTGACGTCAATGGGTGGAGTATTTACGGTAAACTGCCCACTT
GGCAGTACATCAAGTGTATCATATGCCAAGTACGCCCCCTATTGACGTCAATGACGGTAAATGGCCCGCC
TGGCATTATGCCCAGTACATGACCTTATGGGACTTTCCTACTTGGCAGTACATCTACGTATTAGTCATCG
CTATTACCATGGTGATGCGGTTTTGGCAGTACATCAATGGGCGTGGATAGCGGTTTGACTCACGGGGATT
TCCAAGTCTCCACCCCATTGACGTCAATGGGAGTTTGTTTTGGCACCAAAATCAACGGGACTTTCCAAAA
TGTCGTAACAACTCCGCCCCATTGACGCAAATGGGCGGTAGGCGTGTACGGTGGGAGGTCTATATAAGCA
GCGCGTTTTGCCTGTACTGGGTCTCTCTGGTTAGACCAGATCTGAGCCTGGGAGCTCTCTGGCTAACTAG
GGAACCCACTGCTTAAGCCTCAATAAAGCTTGCCTTGAGTGCTTCAAGTAGTGTGTGCCCGTCTGTTGTG
TGACTCTGGTAACTAGAGATCCCTCAGACCCTTTTAGTCAGTGTGGAAAATCTCTAGCAGTGGCGCCCGA
ACAGGGACTTGAAAGCGAAAGGGAAACCAGAGGAGCTCTCTCGACGCAGGACTCGGCTTGCTGAAGCGCG
CACGGCAAGAGGCGAGGGGCGGCGACTGGTGAGTACGCCAAAAATTTTGACTAGCGGAGGCTAGAAGGAG
AGAGATGGGTGCGAGAGCGTCAGTATTAAGCGGGGGAGAATTAGATCGCGATGGGAAAAAATTCGGTTAA
GGCCAGGGGGAAAGAAAAAATATAAATTAAAACATATAGTATGGGCAAGCAGGGAGCTAGAACGATTCGC
AGTTAATCCTGGCCTGTTAGAAACATCAGAAGGCTGTAGACAAATACTGGGACAGCTACAACCATCCCTT
CAGACAGGATCAGAAGAACTTAGATCATTATATAATACAGTAGCAACCCTCTATTGTGTGCATCAAAGGA
TAGAGATAAAAGACACCAAGGAAGCTTTAGACAAGATAGAGGAAGAGCAAAACAAAAGTAAGACCACCGC
ACAGCAAGCGGCCGCTGATCTTCAGACCTGGAGGAGGAGATATGAGGGACAATTGGAGAAGTGAATTATA
TAAATATAAAGTAGTAAAAATTGAACCATTAGGAGTAGCACCCACCAAGGCAAAGAGAAGAGTGGTGCAG
AGAGAAAAAAGAGCAGTGGGAATAGGAGCTTTGTTCCTTGGGTTCTTGGGAGCAGCAGGAAGCACTATGG
GCGCAGCGTCAATGACGCTGACGGTACAGGCCAGACAATTATTGTCTGGTATAGTGCAGCAGCAGAACAA
TTTGCTGAGGGCTATTGAGGCGCAACAGCATCTGTTGCAACTCACAGTCTGGGGCATCAAGCAGCTCCAG
GCAAGAATCCTGGCTGTGGAAAGATACCTAAAGGATCAACAGCTCCTGGGGATTTGGGGTTGCTCTGGAA
AACTCATTTGCACCACTGCTGTGCCTTGGAATGCTAGTTGGAGTAATAAATCTCTGGAACAGATTTGGAA
TCACACGACCTGGATGGAGTGGGACAGAGAAATTAACAATTACACAAGCTTAATACACTCCTTAATTGAA
GAATCGCAAAACCAGCAAGAAAAGAATGAACAAGAATTATTGGAATTAGATAAATGGGCAAGTTTGTGGA
ATTGGTTTAACATAACAAATTGGCTGTGGTATATAAAATTATTCATAATGATAGTAGGAGGCTTGGTAGG
TTTAAGAATAGTTTTTGCTGTACTTTCTATAGTGAATAGAGTTAGGCAGGGATATTCACCATTATCGTTT
CAGACCCACCTCCCAACCCCGAGGGGACCCGACAGGCCCGAAGGAATAGAAGAAGAAGGTGGAGAGAGAG
ACAGAGACAGATCCATTCGATTAGTGAACGGATCGGCACTGCGTGCGCCAATTCTGCAGACAAATGGCAG
TATTCATCCACAATTTTAAAAGAAAAGGGGGGATTGGGGGGTACAGTG
